Addgene plasmid #173649: Lenti-sgRasa1#1/Cre
Purpose: Expresses a Rasa1-targeting gRNA and Cre-recombinase
Depositing lab: Charles Swanton. Depositing organization: University College London. Publication: A functional taxonomy of tumor suppression in oncogenic KRAS-driven lung cancer. Cai H, Chew SK, Li C, Tsai MK, Andrejka L, Murray CW, Hughes NW, Shuldiner EG, Ashkin EL, Tang R, Hung KL, Chen LC, Lee SYC, Yousefi M, Lin WY, Kunder CA, Cong L, McFarland CD, Petrov DA, Swanton C, Winslow MM. Cancer Discov. 2021 Feb 19. pii: 2159-8290.CD-20-1325. doi: 10.1158/2159-8290.CD-20-1325. PubMed 33608386.
Backbone
  Vector backbone: pLL3.3
  Vector type: Lentiviral, Cre/Lox, CRISPR
Growth in bacteria
  Bacterial resistance: Ampicillin, 100 μg/mL
  Growth temperature: 37°C
  Growth strain: NEB Stable
  Copy number: High Copy
Gene/Insert
  Gene/Insert name: gRNA targeting Rasa1
  gRNA/shRNA sequence: TTATAAGAGAGAGTGATCGG
  Species: M. musculus (mouse)
  Entrez Gene: Rasa1 (a.k.a. Gap, RasGAP, Rasa)
  Cloning method: Restriction Enzyme; 5′ cloning site unknown (unknown if destroyed); 3′ cloning site unknown (unknown if destroyed)
Terms and licenses: Academic/Nonprofit Terms; Industry Terms: Not Available to Industry
How to cite: Lenti-sgRasa1#1/Cre was a gift from Charles Swanton (Addgene plasmid # 173649 ; http://n2t.net/addgene:173649 ; RRID:Addgene_173649)
