[The description below was written by a language model from this plasmid's Addgene catalogue record and pLannotate feature annotations shown in this document.]
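Description:
Lenti-sgRasa1#1/Cre is a 7,760 nt HIV-1-derived lentiviral transfer plasmid built on the pLL3.3 backbone that delivers a CRISPR guide RNA against mouse Rasa1 (RasGAP) together with Cre recombinase. It is propagated in E. coli through a high-copy ColE1/pUC-type origin and selected with ampicillin via the β-lactamase gene. Viral genomic RNA is transcribed in packaging cells from a CMV enhancer/promoter fused to a truncated 5' LTR. This is followed by the Ψ packaging signal with a partial gag sequence, the Rev response element for Rev-dependent nuclear export, and the cPPT/CTS, which aids nuclear import of the reverse-transcribed genome. A second truncated LTR, preceded by a nef fragment, closes the proviral region.

The payload consists of two independent expression units. A human U6 RNA polymerase III promoter drives the Rasa1-targeting spacer joined to the Streptococcus pyogenes Cas9 guide scaffold, and a mouse PGK promoter drives the Cre coding sequence, with a WPRE downstream to enhance transcript stability and expression. The plasmid carries no Cas9 gene, so editing depends on Cas9 being supplied by the target cells or animal. A likely design is that Cre acts on loxP-flanked alleles in the host, for instance to switch on conditional oncogene or Cas9 alleles, while the guide disrupts Rasa1 in the same transduced cells, although the record does not name the specific alleles. The associated publication concerns functional analysis of tumor suppressors in oncogenic KRAS-driven lung cancer, which fits use of this vector to test Rasa1 loss in mouse tumor models. The "#1" in the name suggests it is one of several Rasa1 guides.
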