Features (pLannotate 1.2.2; 21 found; start..end, strand, type, name):
     75..127     -  misc_feature   bom (fragment): basis of mobility region from pBR322
    282..661     +  enhancer       CMV enhancer: human cytomegalovirus immediate early enhancer
    662..861     +  promoter       CMV promoter: human cytomegalovirus (CMV) immediate early promoter
    879..1059    +  LTR            5' LTR (truncated): truncated 5' long terminal repeat (LTR) from HIV-1
   1106..1231    +  misc_feature   HIV-1 Ψ: packaging signal of human immunodeficiency virus type 1
   1215..1553    +  CDS            HIV-1 gag (fragment): gag protein from human immunodeficiency virus 1; gag
   1728..1961    +  misc_feature   RRE: The Rev response element (RRE) of HIV-1 allows for Rev-dependent mRNA export from the nucleus to the cytoplasm.
   2338..2438    +  CDS            Rev (fragment): human immunodeficiency virus 1 (HIV-1) Rev protein; rev; enhances nuclear export of unspliced and incompletely spliced viral mRNAs
   2488..2605    +  misc_feature   cPPT/CTS: central polypurine tract and central termination sequence of HIV-1
   2687..2927    +  promoter       U6 promoter: RNA polymerase III promoter for human U6 snRNA
   2957..3032    +  misc_RNA       gRNA scaffold: guide RNA scaffold for the Streptococcus pyogenes CRISPR/Cas9 system
   3085..3577    +  promoter       PGK promoter: mouse phosphoglycerate kinase 1 promoter
   3607..4637    +  CDS            Cre (fragment): site-specific recombinase Cre is a site-specific recombinase from bacteriophage P1. Recombination occurs at loxP sequences.
   4670..4693    +  misc_feature   MCS (fragment): pBluescript multiple cloning site
   4693..5281    +  misc_feature   WPRE: woodchuck hepatitis virus posttranscriptional regulatory element
   5282..5301    +  misc_feature   MCS (fragment): pBluescript multiple cloning site
   5303..5803    +  CDS            nef (fragment): NEF_HV1LA - Experimental evidence at protein level: Swiss-Prot protein existence level 1. Extracellular Nef protein targets CD4(+) T-lymphocytes for apoptosis by interacting with CXCR4 surface receptors. From Human immunodeficiency virus type 1 group M subtype B (isolate Lai) (HIV-1).
   5810..5990    +  LTR            5' LTR (truncated): truncated 5' long terminal repeat (LTR) from HIV-1
   6052..6640    -  rep_origin     ori: high-copy-number ColE1/pMB1/pBR322/pUC origin of replication
   6811..7671    -  CDS            AmpR: β-lactamase; bla; confers resistance to ampicillin, carbenicillin, and related antibiotics
   7672..16      -  promoter       AmpR promoter (across the origin): bla
>Addgene plasmid #173649 | Lenti-sgRasa1#1/Cre | addgene full sequence | sequence record 361938 | Addgene NGS Result
AAATAGGGGTTCCGCGCACATTTCCCCGAAAAGTGCCACCTGACGTCGACGGATCGGGAGATCTCCCGAT
CCCCTATGGTGCACTCTCAGTACAATCTGCTCTGATGCCGCATAGTTAAGCCAGTATCTGCTCCCTGCTT
GTGTGTTGGAGGTCGCTGAGTAGTGCGCGAGCAAAATTTAAGCTACAACAAGGCAAGGCTTGACCGACAA
TTGCATGAAGAATCTGCTTAGGGTTAGGCGTTTTGCGCTGCTTCGCGATGTACGGGCCAGATATACGCGT
TGACATTGATTATTGACTAGTTATTAATAGTAATCAATTACGGGGTCATTAGTTCATAGCCCATATATGG
AGTTCCGCGTTACATAACTTACGGTAAATGGCCCGCCTGGCTGACCGCCCAACGACCCCCGCCCATTGAC
GTCAATAATGACGTATGTTCCCATAGTAACGCCAATAGGGACTTTCCATTGACGTCAATGGGTGGAGTAT
TTACGGTAAACTGCCCACTTGGCAGTACATCAAGTGTATCATATGCCAAGTACGCCCCCTATTGACGTCA
ATGACGGTAAATGGCCCGCCTGGCATTATGCCCAGTACATGACCTTATGGGACTTTCCTACTTGGCAGTA
CATCTACGTATTAGTCATCGCTATTACCATGGTGATGCGGTTTTGGCAGTACATCAATGGGCGTGGATAG
CGGTTTGACTCACGGGGATTTCCAAGTCTCCACCCCATTGACGTCAATGGGAGTTTGTTTTGGCACCAAA
ATCAACGGGACTTTCCAAAATGTCGTAACAACTCCGCCCCATTGACGCAAATGGGCGGTAGGCGTGTACG
GTGGGAGGTCTATATAAGCAGCGCGTTTTGCCTGTACTGGGTCTCTCTGGTTAGACCAGATCTGAGCCTG
GGAGCTCTCTGGCTAACTAGGGAACCCACTGCTTAAGCCTCAATAAAGCTTGCCTTGAGTGCTTCAAGTA
GTGTGTGCCCGTCTGTTGTGTGACTCTGGTAACTAGAGATCCCTCAGACCCTTTTAGTCAGTGTGGAAAA
TCTCTAGCAGTGGCGCCCGAACAGGGACTTGAAAGCGAAAGGGAAACCAGAGGAGCTCTCTCGACGCAGG
ACTCGGCTTGCTGAAGCGCGCACGGCAAGAGGCGAGGGGCGGCGACTGGTGAGTACGCCAAAAATTTTGA
CTAGCGGAGGCTAGAAGGAGAGAGATGGGTGCGAGAGCGTCAGTATTAAGCGGGGGAGAATTAGATCGCG
ATGGGAAAAAATTCGGTTAAGGCCAGGGGGAAAGAAAAAATATAAATTAAAACATATAGTATGGGCAAGC
AGGGAGCTAGAACGATTCGCAGTTAATCCTGGCCTGTTAGAAACATCAGAAGGCTGTAGACAAATACTGG
GACAGCTACAACCATCCCTTCAGACAGGATCAGAAGAACTTAGATCATTATATAATACAGTAGCAACCCT
CTATTGTGTGCATCAAAGGATAGAGATAAAAGACACCAAGGAAGCTTTAGACAAGATAGAGGAAGAGCAA
AACAAAAGTAAGACCACCGCACAGCAAGCGGCCGGCCGCTGATCTTCAGACCTGGAGGAGGAGATATGAG
GGACAATTGGAGAAGTGAATTATATAAATATAAAGTAGTAAAAATTGAACCATTAGGAGTAGCACCCACC
AAGGCAAAGAGAAGAGTGGTGCAGAGAGAAAAAAGAGCAGTGGGAATAGGAGCTTTGTTCCTTGGGTTCT
TGGGAGCAGCAGGAAGCACTATGGGCGCAGCGTCAATGACGCTGACGGTACAGGCCAGACAATTATTGTC
TGGTATAGTGCAGCAGCAGAACAATTTGCTGAGGGCTATTGAGGCGCAACAGCATCTGTTGCAACTCACA
GTCTGGGGCATCAAGCAGCTCCAGGCAAGAATCCTGGCTGTGGAAAGATACCTAAAGGATCAACAGCTCC
TGGGGATTTGGGGTTGCTCTGGAAAACTCATTTGCACCACTGCTGTGCCTTGGAATGCTAGTTGGAGTAA
TAAATCTCTGGAACAGATTTGGAATCACACGACCTGGATGGAGTGGGACAGAGAAATTAACAATTACACA
AGCTTAATACACTCCTTAATTGAAGAATCGCAAAACCAGCAAGAAAAGAATGAACAAGAATTATTGGAAT
TAGATAAATGGGCAAGTTTGTGGAATTGGTTTAACATAACAAATTGGCTGTGGTATATAAAATTATTCAT
AATGATAGTAGGAGGCTTGGTAGGTTTAAGAATAGTTTTTGCTGTACTTTCTATAGTGAATAGAGTTAGG
CAGGGATATTCACCATTATCGTTTCAGACCCACCTCCCAACCCCGAGGGGACCCGACAGGCCCGAAGGAA
TAGAAGAAGAAGGTGGAGAGAGAGACAGAGACAGATCCATTCGATTAGTGAACGGATCGGCACTGCGTGC
GCCAATTCTGCAGACAAATGGCAGTATTCATCCACAATTTTAAAAGAAAAGGGGGGATTGGGGGGTACAG
TGCAGGGGAAAGAATAGTAGACATAATAGCAACAGACATACAAACTAAAGAATTACAAAAACAAATTACA
AAAATTCAAAATTTTCGGGTTTATTACAGGGACAGCAGAGATCCAGTTTGGTTAGTACCGGGCCCGCTCT
AGCCCTGCAGGAACTGTTTAAACTGTGAGGGCCTATTTCCCATGATTCCTTCATATTTGCATATACGATA
CAAGGCTGTTAGAGAGATAATTGGAATTAATTTGACTGTAAACACAAAGATATTAGTACAAAATACGTGA
CGTAGAAAGTAATAATTTCTTGGGTAGTTTGCAGTTTTAAAATTATGTTTTAAAATGGACTATCATATGC
TTACCGTAACTTGAAAGTATTTCGATTTCTTGGCTTTATATATCTTGTGGAAAGGACCAAACACCGTTAT
AAGAGAGAGTGATCGGGTTTTAGAGCTAGAAATAGCAAGTTAAAATAAGGCTAGTCCGTTATCAACTTGA
AAAAGTGGCACCGAGTCGGTGCTTTTTTGTTTGGCGCGCCTATGGCTTAATTAACATGGCGGCCGCATTC
TACCGGGTAGGGGAGGCGCTTTTCCCAAGGCAGTCTGGAGCATGCGCTTTAGCAGCCCCGCTGGGCACTT
GGCGCTACACAAGTGGCCTCTGGCCTCGCACACATTCCACATCCACCGGTAGGCGCCAACCGGCTCCGTT
CTTTGGTGGCCCCTTCGCGCCACCTTCTACTCCTCCCCTAGTCAGGAAGTTCCCCCCCGCCCCGCAGCTC
GCGTCGTGCAGGACGTGACAAATGGAAGTAGCACGTCTCACTAGTCTCGTGCAGATGGACAGCACCGCTG
AGCAATGGAAGCGGGTAGGCCTTTGGGGCAGCGGCCAATAGCAGCTTTGCTCCTTCGCTTTCTGGGCTCA
GAGGCTGGGAAGGGGTGGGTCCGGGGGCGGGCTCAGGGGCGGGCTCAGGGGCGGGGCGGGCGCCCGAAGG
TCCTCCGGAGGCCCGGCATTCTGCACGCTTCAAAAGCGCACGTCTGCCGCGCTGTTCTCCTCTTCCTCAT
CTCCGGGACCCGGGATGCCCAAGAAGAAGAGGAAGGTGTCCAATTTACTGACCGTACACCAAAATTTGCC
TGCATTACCGGTCGATGCAACGAGTGATGAGGTTCGCAAGAACCTGATGGACATGTTCAGGGATCGCCAG
GCGTTTTCTGAGCATACCTGGAAAATGCTTCTGTCCGTTTGCCGGTCGTGGGCGGCATGGTGCAAGTTGA
ATAACCGGAAATGGTTTCCCGCAGAACCTGAAGATGTTCGCGATTATCTTCTATATCTTCAGGCGCGCGG
TCTGGCAGTAAAAACTATCCAGCAACATTTGGGCCAGCTAAACATGCTTCATCGTCGGTCCGGGCTGCCA
CGACCAAGTGACAGCAATGCTGTTTCACTGGTTATGCGGCGGATCCGAAAAGAAAACGTTGATGCCGGTG
AACGTGCAAAACAGGCTCTAGCGTTCGAACGCACTGATTTCGACCAGGTTCGTTCACTCATGGAAAATAG
CGATCGCTGCCAGGATATACGTAATCTGGCATTTCTGGGGATTGCTTATAACACCCTGTTACGTATAGCC
GAAATTGCCAGGATCAGGGTTAAAGATATCTCACGTACTGACGGTGGGAGAATGTTAATCCATATTGGCA
GAACGAAAACGCTGGTTAGCACCGCAGGTGTAGAGAAGGCACTTAGCCTGGGGGTAACTAAACTGGTCGA
GCGATGGATTTCCGTCTCTGGTGTAGCTGATGATCCGAATAACTACCTGTTTTGCCGGGTCAGAAAAAAT
GGTGTTGCCGCGCCATCTGCCACCAGCCAGCTATCAACTCGCGCCCTGGAAGGGATTTTTGAAGCAACTC
ATCGATTGATTTACGGCGCTAAGGATGACTCTGGTCAGAGATACCTGGCCTGGTCTGGACACAGTGCCCG
TGTCGGAGCCGCGCGAGATATGGCCCGCGCTGGAGTTTCAATACCGGAGATCATGCAAGCTGGTGGCTGG
ACCAATGTAAATATTGTCATGAACTATATCCGTAACCTGGATAGTGAAACAGGGGCAATGGTGCGCCTGC
TGGAAGATGGCGATTAGCCATGTTTAAGGGTTCCGGTTCCACTAGGTACAATTCGATATCAAGCTTATCG
ATAATCAACCTCTGGATTACAAAATTTGTGAAAGATTGACTGGTATTCTTAACTATGTTGCTCCTTTTAC
GCTATGTGGATACGCTGCTTTAATGCCTTTGTATCATGCTATTGCTTCCCGTATGGCTTTCATTTTCTCC
TCCTTGTATAAATCCTGGTTGCTGTCTCTTTATGAGGAGTTGTGGCCCGTTGTCAGGCAACGTGGCGTGG
TGTGCACTGTGTTTGCTGACGCAACCCCCACTGGTTGGGGCATTGCCACCACCTGTCAGCTCCTTTCCGG
GACTTTCGCTTTCCCCCTCCCTATTGCCACGGCGGAACTCATCGCCGCCTGCCTTGCCCGCTGCTGGACA
GGGGCTCGGCTGTTGGGCACTGACAATTCCGTGGTGTTGTCGGGGAAATCATCGTCCTTTCCTTGGCTGC
TCGCCTGTGTTGCCACCTGGATTCTGCGCGGGACGTCCTTCTGCTACGTCCCTTCGGCCCTCAATCCAGC
GGACCTTCCTTCCCGCGGCCTGCTGCCGGCTCTGCGGCCTCTTCCGCGTCTTCGCCTTCGCCCTCAGACG
AGTCGGATCTCCCTTTGGGCCGCCTCCCCGCATCGATACCGTCGACCTCGATCGAGACCTAGAAAAACAT
GGAGCAATCACAAGTAGCAATACAGCAGCTACCAATGCTGATTGTGCCTGGCTAGAAGCACAAGAGGAGG
AGGAGGTGGGTTTTCCAGTCACACCTCAGGTACCTTTAAGACCAATGACTTACAAGGCAGCTGTAGATCT
TAGCCACTTTTTAAAAGAAAAGGGGGGACTGGAAGGGCTAATTCACTCCCAACGAAGACAAGATATCCTT
GATCTGTGGATCTACCACACACAAGGCTACTTCCCTGATTGGCAGAACTACACACCAGGGCCAGGGATCA
GATATCCACTGACCTTTGGATGGTGCTACAAGCTAGTACCAGTTGAGCAAGAGAAGGTAGAAGAAGCCAA
TGAAGGAGAGAACACCCGCTTGTTACACCCTGTGAGCCTGCATGGGATGGATGACCCGGAGAGAGAAGTA
TTAGAGTGGAGGTTTGACAGCCGCCTAGCATTTCATCACATGGCCCGAGAGCTGCATCCGGACTGTACTG
GGTCTCTCTGGTTAGACCAGATCTGAGCCTGGGAGCTCTCTGGCTAACTAGGGAACCCACTGCTTAAGCC
TCAATAAAGCTTGCCTTGAGTGCTTCAAGTAGTGTGTGCCCGTCTGTTGTGTGACTCTGGTAACTAGAGA
TCCCTCAGACCCTTTTAGTCAGTGTGGAAAATCTCTAGCAGCATGTGAGCAAAAGGCCAGCAAAAGGCCA
GGAACCGTAAAAAGGCCGCGTTGCTGGCGTTTTTCCATAGGCTCCGCCCCCCTGACGAGCATCACAAAAA
TCGACGCTCAAGTCAGAGGTGGCGAAACCCGACAGGACTATAAAGATACCAGGCGTTTCCCCCTGGAAGC
TCCCTCGTGCGCTCTCCTGTTCCGACCCTGCCGCTTACCGGATACCTGTCCGCCTTTCTCCCTTCGGGAA
GCGTGGCGCTTTCTCATAGCTCACGCTGTAGGTATCTCAGTTCGGTGTAGGTCGTTCGCTCCAAGCTGGG
CTGTGTGCACGAACCCCCCGTTCAGCCCGACCGCTGCGCCTTATCCGGTAACTATCGTCTTGAGTCCAAC
CCGGTAAGACACGACTTATCGCCACTGGCAGCAGCCACTGGTAACAGGATTAGCAGAGCGAGGTATGTAG
GCGGTGCTACAGAGTTCTTGAAGTGGTGGCCTAACTACGGCTACACTAGAAGAACAGTATTTGGTATCTG
CGCTCTGCTGAAGCCAGTTACCTTCGGAAAAAGAGTTGGTAGCTCTTGATCCGGCAAACAAACCACCGCT
GGTAGCGGTGGTTTTTTTGTTTGCAAGCAGCAGATTACGCGCAGAAAAAAAGGATCTCAAGAAGATCCTT
TGATCTTTTCTACGGGGTCTGACGCTCAGTGGAACGAAAACTCACGTTAAGGGATTTTGGTCATGAGATT
ATCAAAAAGGATCTTCACCTAGATCCTTTTAAATTAAAAATGAAGTTTTAAATCAATCTAAAGTATATAT
GAGTAAACTTGGTCTGACAGTTACCAATGCTTAATCAGTGAGGCACCTATCTCAGCGATCTGTCTATTTC
GTTCATCCATAGTTGCCTGACTCCCCGTCGTGTAGATAACTACGATACGGGAGGGCTTACCATCTGGCCC
CAGTGCTGCAATGATACCGCGAGACCCACGCTCACCGGCTCCAGATTTATCAGCAATAAACCAGCCAGCC
GGAAGGGCCGAGCGCAGAAGTGGTCCTGCAACTTTATCCGCCTCCATCCAGTCTATTAATTGTTGCCGGG
AAGCTAGAGTAAGTAGTTCGCCAGTTAATAGTTTGCGCAACGTTGTTGCCATTGCTACAGGCATCGTGGT
GTCACGCTCGTCGTTTGGTATGGCTTCATTCAGCTCCGGTTCCCAACGATCAAGGCGAGTTACATGATCC
CCCATGTTGTGCAAAAAAGCGGTTAGCTCCTTCGGTCCTCCGATCGTTGTCAGAAGTAAGTTGGCCGCAG
TGTTATCACTCATGGTTATGGCAGCACTGCATAATTCTCTTACTGTCATGCCATCCGTAAGATGCTTTTC
TGTGACTGGTGAGTACTCAACCAAGTCATTCTGAGAATAGTGTATGCGGCGACCGAGTTGCTCTTGCCCG
GCGTCAATACGGGATAATACCGCGCCACATAGCAGAACTTTAAAAGTGCTCATCATTGGAAAACGTTCTT
CGGGGCGAAAACTCTCAAGGATCTTACCGCTGTTGAGATCCAGTTCGATGTAACCCACTCGTGCACCCAA
CTGATCTTCAGCATCTTTTACTTTCACCAGCGTTTCTGGGTGAGCAAAAACAGGAAGGCAAAATGCCGCA
AAAAAGGGAATAAGGGCGACACGGAAATGTTGAATACTCATACTCTTCCTTTTTCAATATTATTGAAGCA
TTTATCAGGGTTATTGTCTCATGAGCGGATACATATTTGAATGTATTTAGAAAAATAAAC
